>Addgene plasmid #249174 | pAP-Tag5-IgKsp-mHevin-Myc-His | addgene full sequence | sequence record 495627 | Addgene NGS Result
TCAATACGGGATAATACCGCGCCACATAGCAGAACTTTAAAAGTGCTCATCATTGGAAAACGTTCTTCGG
GGCGAAAACTCTCAAGGATCTTACCGCTGTTGAGATCCAGTTCGATGTAACCCACTCGTGCACCCAACTG
ATCTTCAGCATCTTTTACTTTCACCAGCGTTTCTGGGTGAGCAAAAACAGGAAGGCAAAATGCCGCAAAA
AAGGGAATAAGGGCGACACGGAAATGTTGAATACTCATACTCTTCCTTTTTCAATATTATTGAAGCATTT
ATCAGGGTTATTGTCTCATGAGCGGATACATATTTGAATGTATTTAGAAAAATAAACAAATAGGGGTTCC
GCGCACATTTCCCCGAAAAGTGCCACCTGACGTCGACGGATCGGGAGATCGATCTCCCGATCCCCTATGG
TGCACTCTCAGTACAATCTGCTCTGATGCCGCATAGTTAAGCCAGTATCTGCTCCCTGCTTGTGTGTTGG
AGGTCGCTGAGTAGTGCGCGAGCAAAATTTAAGCTACAACAAGGCAAGGCTTGACCGACAATTGCATGAA
GAATCTGCTTAGGGTTAGGCGTTTTGCGCTGCTTCGCGATGTACGGGCCAGATATACGCGTTGACATTGA
TTATTGACTAGTTATTAATAGTAATCAATTACGGGGTCATTAGTTCATAGCCCATATATGGAGTTCCGCG
TTACATAACTTACGGTAAATGGCCCGCCTGGCTGACCGCCCAACGACCCCCGCCCATTGACGTCAATAAT
GACGTATGTTCCCATAGTAACGCCAATAGGGACTTTCCATTGACGTCAATGGGTGGAGTATTTACGGTAA
ACTGCCCACTTGGCAGTACATCAAGTGTATCATATGCCAAGTACGCCCCCTATTGACGTCAATGACGGTA
AATGGCCCGCCTGGCATTATGCCCAGTACATGACCTTATGGGACTTTCCTACTTGGCAGTACATCTACGT
ATTAGTCATCGCTATTACCATGGTGATGCGGTTTTGGCAGTACATCAATGGGCGTGGATAGCGGTTTGAC
TCACGGGGATTTCCAAGTCTCCACCCCATTGACGTCAATGGGAGTTTGTTTTGGCACCAAAATCAACGGG
ACTTTCCAAAATGTCGTAACAACTCCGCCCCATTGACGCAAATGGGCGGTAGGCGTGTACGGTGGGAGGT
CTATATAAGCAGAGCTCTCTGGCTAACTAGAGAACCCACTGCTTACTGGCTTATCGAAATTAATACGACT
CACTATAGGGAGACCCAAGCTGGCTAGCCACCATGGAGACAGACACACTCCTGCTATGGGTACTGCTGCT
CTGGGTTCCAGGTTCCACTGGTGACGCGGCCCAGCCGGCCAGGCGCGCGCGCCGTACGTACGAAGCTTAC
GTAAGATCTGCCACCATGATCCCGACAAGTACAAGGTTTCTCTCTGACCACTCCAACCCAACTACTGCAA
CACTGGTGACACCGGAAGACGCTACAGTCCCCATTGCCGGGGTTGAAGCTACAGCAGACATAGAAAACCA
TCCCAATGACAAGGCTGAAAAACCTTCAGCACTTAATTCAGAAGAGGAAACTCATGAACAGTCAACAGAG
CAGGACAAAACCTACAGCTTCGAGGTGGACCTGAAGGATGAGGAGGATGGAGATGGGGATTTAAGTGTAG
ATCCAACGGAAGGAACACTAACACTGGATCTACAAGAAGGTACAAGTGAGCCTCAACAGAAAAGTCTCCC
GGAAAACGGCGATTTCCCCGCGACCGTGTCCACTTCCTATGTGGATCCTAACCAACGCGCAAACATCACA
AAGGGAAAGGAGAGTCAGGAGCAACCTGTAAGTGACTCACACCAGCAACCGAATGAAAGCAGCAAGCAAA
CCCAAGACTTAAAGGCTGAAGAAAGCCAGACACAAGATCCAGACATTCCCAATGAAGAAGAGGAAGAAGA
AGAGGAAGAAGAAGAGGAAGAAGAGGAAGAGCCGGAAGACATTGGTGCCCCCAGTGATAACCAAGAGGAG
GGAAAAGAACCTCTGGAGGAGCAGCCTACCAGCAAGTGGGAAGGAAACAGAGAGCAATCTGATGACACCT
TAGAAGAGTCCAGTCAGCCCACTCAGATAAGCAAGACAGAGAAGCATCAATCTGAGCAAGGAAACCAAGG
GCAGGAGAGTGACTCTGAGGCAGAAGGAGAGGACAAGGCTGCAGGCAGCAAGGAACACATTCCACATACA
GAGCAGCAGGACCAAGAAGGGAAAGCTGGCCTTGAAGCTATTGGCAACCAGAAGGACACTGATGAGAAGG
CCGTTTCCACAGAACCTACCGATGCTGCCGTGGTGCCTAGGAGTCACGGAGGAGCTGGTGATAACGGGGG
CGGGGATGACTCTAAGCATGGTGCAGGCGATGACTACTTCATCCCCAGCCAGGAATTCCTAGAGGCCGAA
AGGATGCATTCCCTCTCCTATTACCTCAAATATGGCGGCGGCGAGGAGACAACGACTGGCGAGAGTGAGA
ACCGGAGGGAGGCTGCAGACAACCAAGAGGCCAAGAAAGCTGAGAGCTCACCAAATGCTGAACCTTCAGA
TGAGGGCAACTCAAGGGAGCACAGTGCTGGTTCTTGCACGAACTTCCAATGTAAAAGGGGACACATTTGC
AAAACCGATCCACAAGGGAAACCTCACTGTGTTTGCCAAGATCCAGAGACTTGTCCCCCTGCAAAAATCC
TAGATCAGGCTTGTGGCACTGACAACCAAACCTACGCCAGCTCCTGTCACCTGTTTGCTACCAAGTGCAG
GCTGGAGGGGACCAAAAAGGGACACCAACTGCAGCTGGATTACTTCGGAGCTTGCAAATCTATTCCTGCT
TGTACGGACTTTGAAGTGGCTCAGTTTCCCCTGCGGATGAGAGACTGGCTCAAAAACATCCTCATGCAGC
TTTATGAACCAAATCCCAAACATGGCGGCTATCTCAATGAAAAGCAAAGAAGCAAAGTCAAAAAAATTTA
CCTGGATGAGAAGAGACTCTTGGCTGGAGACCATCCCATTGAACTTCTCTTGAGGGACTTTAAGAAAAAC
TACCACATGTATGTGTATCCTGTGCACTGGCAGTTTAATGAACTGGACCAGCATCCTGCAGACAGGATCT
TGACACACTCTGAACTTGCTCCTCTGCGAGCTTCCCTGGTGCCCATGGAACACTGCATAACTCGCTTCTT
TGAGGAGTGTGACCCCAACAAGGATAAGCACATCACCTTGAAGGAATGGGGCCACTGCTTTGGAATTAAA
GAGGAGGATATAGATGAAAACCTCCTCTTTCTCGAGGAAGCGCTCTCTCTAGAAGGGCCCGAACAAAAAC
TCATCTCAGAAGAGGATCTGAATAGCGCCGTCGACCATCATCATCATCATCATTGAGTTTAAACCCGCTG
ATCAGCCTCGACTGTGCCTTCTAGTTGCCAGCCATCTGTTGTTTGCCCCTCCCCCGTGCCTTCCTTGACC
CTGGAAGGTGCCACTCCCACTGTCCTTTCCTAATAAAATGAGGAAATTGCATCGCATTGTCTGAGTAGGT
GTCATTCTATTCTGGGGGGTGGGGTGGGGCAGGACAGCAAGGGGGAGGATTGGGAAGACAATAGCAGGCA
TGCTGGGGATGCGGTGGGCTCTATGGCTTCTGAGGCGGAAAGAACCAGCTGGGGCTCTAGGGGGTATCCC
C
[124 nt withheld, positions 3712-3835]
C
[91 nt withheld, positions 3837-3927]
A
[49 nt withheld, positions 3929-3977]
CCTTTGACGTTGGAGTCCACGTTCTTT
[37 nt withheld, positions 4005-4041]
ACCCTATCTCGGTCTATTCTTTTGATTTATAAGGGATTTTGCCGATTTCGGCCTATTGGTTAAAAAATGA
GCTGATTTAACAAAAATTTAACGCGAATTAATTCTGTGGAATGTGTGTCAGTTAGGGTGTGGAAAGTCCC
CAGGCTCCCCAGCAGGCAGAAGTATGCAAAGCATGCATCTCAATTAGTCAGCAACCAGGTGTGGAAAGTC
CCCAGGCTCCCCAGCAGGCAGAAGTATGCAAAGCATGCATCTCAATTAGTCAGCAACCATAGTCCCGCCC
CTAACTCCGCCCATCCCGCCCCTAACTCCGCCCAGTTCCGCCCATTCTCCGCCCCATGGCTGACTAATTT
TTTTTATTTATGCAGAGGCCGAGGCCGCCTCTGCCTCTGAGCTATTCCAGAAGTAGTGAGGAGGCTTTTT
TGGAGGCCTAGGCTTTTGCAAAAAGCTCCCGGGAGCTTGTATATCCATTTTCGGATCTGATCAGCACGTG
TTGACAATTAATCATCGGCATAGTATATCGGCATAGTATAATACGACAAGGTGAGGAACTAAACCATGGC
CAAGTTGACCAGTGCCGTTCCGGTGCTCACCGCGCGCGACGTCGCCGGAGCGGTCGAGTTCTGGACCGAC
CGGCTCGGGTTCTCCCGGGACTTCGTGGAGGACGACTTCGCCGGTGTGGTCCGGGACGACGTGACCCTGT
TCATCAGCGCGGTCCAGGACCAGGTGGTGCCGGACAACACCCTGGCCTGGGTGTGGGTGCGCGGCCTGGA
CGAGCTGTACGCCGAGTGGTCGGAGGTCGTGTCCACGAACTTCCGGGACGCCTCCGGGCCGGCCATGACC
GAGATCGGCGAGCAGCCGTGGGGGCGGGAGTTCGCCCTGCGCGACCCGGCCGGCAACTGCGTGCACTTCG
TGGCCGAGGAGCAGGACTGACACGTGCTACGAGATTTCGATTCCACCGCCGCCTTCTATGAAAGGTTGGG
CTTCGGAATCGTTTTCCGGGACGCCGGCTGGATGATCCTCCAGCGCGGGGATCTCATGCTGGAGTTCTTC
GCCCACCCCAACTTGTTTATTGCAGCTTATAATGGTTACAAATAAAGCAATAGCATCACAAATTTCACAA
ATAAAGCATTTTTTTCACTGCATTCTAGTTGTGGTTTGTCCAAACTCATCAATGTATCTTATCATGTCTG
TATACCGTCGACCTCTAGCTAGAGCTTGGCGTAATCATGGTCATAGCTGTTTCCTGTGTGAAATTGTTAT
CCGCTCACAATTCCACACAACATACGAGCCGGAAGCATAAAGTGTAAAGCCTGGGGTGCCTAATGAGTGA
GCTAACTCACATTAATTGCGTTGCGCTCACTGCCCGCTTTCCAGTCGGGAAACCTGTCGTGCCAGCTGCA
TTAATGAATCGGCCAACGCGCGGGGAGAGGCGGTTTGCGTATTGGGCGCTCTTCCGCTTCCTCGCTCACT
GACTCGCTGCGCTCGGTCGTTCGGCTGCGGCGAGCGGTATCAGCTCACTCAAAGGCGGTAATACGGTTAT
CCACAGAATCAGGGGATAACGCAGGAAAGAACATGTGAGCAAAAGGCCAGCAAAAGGCCAGGAACCGTAA
AAAGGCCGCGTTGCTGGCGTTTTTCCATAGGCTCCGCCCCCCTGACGAGCATCACAAAAATCGACGCTCA
AGTCAGAGGTGGCGAAACCCGACAGGACTATAAAGATACCAGGCGTTTCCCCCTGGAAGCTCCCTCGTGC
GCTCTCCTGTTCCGACCCTGCCGCTTACCGGATACCTGTCCGCCTTTCTCCCTTCGGGAAGCGTGGCGCT
TTCTCATAGCTCACGCTGTAGGTATCTCAGTTCGGTGTAGGTCGTTCGCTCCAAGCTGGGCTGTGTGCAC
GAACCCCCCGTTCAGCCCGACCGCTGCGCCTTATCCGGTAACTATCGTCTTGAGTCCAACCCGGTAAGAC
ACGACTTATCGCCACTGGCAGCAGCCACTGGTAACAGGATTAGCAGAGCGAGGTATGTAGGCGGTGCTAC
AGAGTTCTTGAAGTGGTGGCCTAACTACGGCTACACTAGAAGAACAGTATTTGGTATCTGCGCTCTGCTG
AAGCCAGTTACCTTCGGAAAAAGAGTTGGTAGCTCTTGATCCGGCAAACAAACCACCGCTGGTAGCGGTG
GTTTTTTTGTTTGCAAGCAGCAGATTACGCGCAGAAAAAAAGGATCTCAAGAAGATCCTTTGATCTTTTC
TACGGGGTCTGACGCTCAGTGGAACGAAAACTCACGTTAAGGGATTTTGGTCATGAGATTATCAAAAAGG
ATCTTCACCTAGATCCTTTTAAATTAAAAATGAAGTTTTAAATCAATCTAAAGTATATATGAGTAAACTT
GGTCTGACAGTTACCAATGCTTAATCAGTGAGGCACCTATCTCAGCGATCTGTCTATTTCGTTCATCCAT
AGTTGCCTGACTCCCCGTCGTGTAGATAACTACGATACGGGAGGGCTTACCATCTGGCCCCAGTGCTGCA
ATGATACCGCGAGACCCACGCTCACCGGCTCCAGATTTATCAGCAATAAACCAGCCAGCCGGAAGGGCCG
AGCGCAGAAGTGGTCCTGCAACTTTATCCGCCTCCATCCAGTCTATTAATTGTTGCCGGGAAGCTAGAGT
AAGTAGTTCGCCAGTTAATAGTTTGCGCAACGTTGTTGCCATTGCTACAGGCATCGTGGTGTCACGCTCG
TCGTTTGGTATGGCTTCATTCAGCTCCGGTTCCCAACGATCAAGGCGAGTTACATGATCCCCCATGTTGT
GCAAAAAAGCGGTTAGCTCCTTCGGTCCTCCGATCGTTGTCAGAAGTAAGTTGGCCGCAGTGTTATCACT
CATGGTTATGGCAGCACTGCATAATTCTCTTACTGTCATGCCATCCGTAAGATGCTTTTCTGTGACTGGT
GAGTACTCAACCAAGTCATTCTGAGAATAGTGTATGCGGCGACCGAGTTGCTCTTGCCCGGCG
Features (pLannotate 1.2.2; 23 found; start..end, strand, type, name):
    249..353     -  promoter       AmpR promoter: bla
    416..468     -  misc_feature   bom (fragment): basis of mobility region from pBR322
    623..1002    +  enhancer       CMV enhancer: human cytomegalovirus immediate early enhancer
   1003..1206    +  promoter       CMV promoter: human cytomegalovirus (CMV) immediate early promoter
   1202..1235    +  LTR            5' LTR (truncated) (fragment): truncated 5' long terminal repeat (LTR) from HIV-1
   1251..1269    +  promoter       T7 promoter: promoter for bacteriophage T7 RNA polymerase
   1293..1355    +  sig_peptide    Igκ leader: leader sequence from mouse immunoglobulin κ light chain
   1407..3320    +  CDS            Sparcl1: SPRL1_MOUSE - Also known as Ecm2, Sc1. Experimental evidence at protein level: Swiss-Prot protein existence level 1. From Mus musculus (Mouse).
   3396..3413    +  CDS            capTEV™ (fragment): composite tag for in vivo biotinylation, TEV protease cleavage, and 6xHis tagging
   3442..3666    +  polyA_signal   bGH poly(A) signal: bovine growth hormone polyadenylation signal
   3670..3691    +  promoter       SV40 promoter (fragment): SV40 enhancer and early promoter
   3712..4140    +  rep_origin     f1 ori (sequence partly withheld): f1 bacteriophage origin of replication; arrow indicates direction of (+) strand synthesis
   4154..4483    +  promoter       SV40 promoter: SV40 enhancer and early promoter
   4531..4578    +  promoter       EM7 promoter: synthetic bacterial promoter&nbsp
   4597..4971    +  CDS            BleoR: antibiotic-binding protein; Sh ble from Streptoalloteichus hindustanus; confers resistance to bleomycin, phleomycin, and Zeocin™
   4981..5106    +  CDS            ble (fragment): BLE_KLEPN - Experimental evidence at protein level: Swiss-Prot protein existence level 1. Binding protein with a strong affinity to the bleomycin family of antibiotics. Binds to CL990; an antimitotic-antibiotic compound. From Klebsiella pneumoniae.
   5101..5222    +  polyA_signal   SV40 poly(A) signal: SV40 polyadenylation signal
   5295..5311    -  protein_bind   lac operator: The lac repressor binds to the lac operator to inhibit transcription in E. coli. This inhibition can be relieved by adding lactose or isopropyl-β-D-thiogalactopyranoside (IPTG). lac repressor encoded by lacI
   5319..5349    -  promoter       lac promoter: promoter for the E. coli lac operon
   5364..5385    -  protein_bind   CAP binding site: CAP binding activates transcription in the presence of cAMP. E. coli catabolite activator protein
   5398..5490    -  CDS            lacI (fragment): lac repressor; lacI; The lac repressor binds to the lac operator to inhibit transcription in E. coli. This inhibition can be relieved by adding lactose or isopropyl-β-D-thiogalactopyranoside (IPTG).
   5673..6261    -  rep_origin     ori: high-copy-number ColE1/pMB1/pBR322/pUC origin of replication
   6432..248     -  CDS            AmpR (across the origin): β-lactamase; bla; confers resistance to ampicillin, carbenicillin, and related antibiotics
