[The description below was written by a language model from this plasmid's Addgene catalogue record and pLannotate feature annotations shown in this document.]
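Description:
pAP-Tag5-IgKsp-mHevin-Myc-His is a 7,044-nt mammalian expression plasmid built on the pAP-Tag5 backbone for overexpressing full-length mouse Sparcl1 (also called Hevin, Sc1 or Ecm2). It is propagated in E. coli as a high-copy plasmid through a ColE1/pUC-type origin, with ampicillin selection provided by the β-lactamase gene and its native promoter. An f1 origin is also present. A second marker cassette carries the Sh ble gene behind both the SV40 early promoter and the bacterial EM7 promoter, followed by an SV40 polyadenylation signal, so Zeocin/bleomycin-family selection is available in mammalian cells as well as in bacteria.

The expression unit is driven by the human CMV immediate-early enhancer and promoter, with a T7 promoter just downstream. The open reading frame begins with the mouse immunoglobulin κ light-chain leader, a signal peptide that directs the product into the secretory pathway, followed by the Sparcl1 coding sequence. The catalogue lists C-terminal Myc and 6xHis tags. The automated annotation does not label a Myc tag, but it marks a short fragment downstream of the insert as part of a composite His-containing tag, which is consistent with the 6xHis stretch. Transcripts terminate at the bovine growth hormone polyadenylation signal. Small annotated fragments such as the truncated HIV-1 LTR, lacI and bom pieces appear to be backbone remnants or short sequence matches rather than functional elements.

This arrangement suits production of secreted, epitope-tagged Hevin in transfected mammalian cells, with Myc available for detection and the His tag for metal-affinity purification. The associated publication concerns Hevin in astrocyte-microglia signalling and thalamocortical synapse refinement.
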