Addgene plasmid #249174: pAP-Tag5-IgKsp-mHevin-Myc-His
Purpose: Overexpression of full length mouse Sparcl1 with Myc and 6xHis tag
Depositing lab: Cagla Eroglu. Depositing organization: Duke University. Publication: Astrocyte-microglia crosstalk through Hevin and Toll-like receptor signaling controls developmental thalamocortical synapse refinement. Ramirez JJ, Hardin EJ, Sakers K, Kim J, Colon Ortiz C, Savage JT, Hanamsagar R, Block CL, Singh SK, Bilbo SD, Eroglu C. Neuron. 2026 Feb 19:S0896-6273(25)00984-5. doi: 10.1016/j.neuron.2025.12.028. PubMed 41720089.
Backbone
  Vector backbone: pAP-Tag5
  Vector type: Mammalian Expression
Growth in bacteria
  Bacterial resistance: Ampicillin, 100 μg/mL
  Growth temperature: 37°C
  Growth strain: NEB Stable
  Copy number: High Copy
Gene/Insert
  Gene/Insert name: Sparcl1
  Species: M. musculus (mouse)
  Entrez Gene: Sparcl1 (a.k.a. Ecm2, Sc1, hevin, mast9)
  Tag / fusion protein: Myc (C terminal on insert); 6xHis (C terminal on insert)
Terms and licenses: Academic/Nonprofit Terms; Industry Terms: Not Available to Industry
How to cite: pAP-Tag5-IgKsp-mHevin-Myc-His was a gift from Cagla Eroglu (Addgene plasmid # 249174 ; http://n2t.net/addgene:249174 ; RRID:Addgene_249174)
